Addgene plasmid #206291: MSCV_JAK3_IRES_BFP
Purpose: Expresses the wild type form of human JAK3.
Depositing lab: Charles de Bock. Depositing organization: Children's Cancer Institute Australia. Publication: In vitro and in vivo modelling of mutant JAK3/STAT5 signaling in leukemia. Omari SA, Kosasih HJ, Chung T, de Bock CE. Heliyon. 2023 Nov 8;9(11):e22085. doi: 10.1016/j.heliyon.2023.e22085. eCollection 2023 Nov. PubMed 38053908.
Backbone
  Vector backbone: MSCV_IRES_MTAGBFP2
  Total vector size (bp): 9815
  Vector type: Mammalian Expression, Retroviral
Growth in bacteria
  Bacterial resistance: Ampicillin, 100 μg/mL
  Growth temperature: 37°C
  Growth strain: NEB Stable
  Copy number: Unknown
Gene/Insert
  Gene/Insert name: JAK3
  Species: H. sapiens (human)
  Insert size (bp): 3375
  GenBank ID: NM_000215.4
  Entrez Gene: JAK3 (a.k.a. JAK-3, JAK3_HUMAN, JAKL, L-JAK, LJAK)
  Cloning method: Restriction Enzyme; 5′ cloning site XhoI (not destroyed); 3′ cloning site EcoRI (not destroyed)
  Sequencing primers: 5′ CCTCGATCCTCCCTTTATCC; 3′ AGACCCCTAGGAATGCTCGT
Terms and licenses: Academic/Nonprofit Terms; Industry Terms: Not Available to Industry
How to cite: MSCV_JAK3_IRES_BFP was a gift from Charles de Bock (Addgene plasmid # 206291 ; http://n2t.net/addgene:206291 ; RRID:Addgene_206291)
