[The description below was written by a language model from this plasmid's Addgene catalogue record and pLannotate feature annotations shown in this document.]
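Description:
MSCV_JAK3_IRES_BFP is a gammaretroviral expression plasmid built on the MSCV_IRES_MTAGBFP2 backbone and carrying the wild-type human JAK3 coding sequence. It is propagated in E. coli through a high-copy ColE1/pUC-type origin and selected with ampicillin via the β-lactamase gene and its own promoter. The remaining bacterial annotations (fragments of TcR, lacI, rop, bom and lacZα, plus a lac promoter/operator) are backbone remnants without an obvious role in the construct. The catalogue lists a total size of 9815 bp, whereas the sequenced record is 9,790 nt, a small discrepancy that the record does not explain.

The retroviral cassette is flanked by 5' and 3' long terminal repeats from murine embryonic stem cell virus. The 5' LTR acts as the promoter for the genomic transcript; no separate internal promoter is annotated. Downstream of it lie the MESV Ψ packaging signal and a truncated gag segment lacking its start codon, which together support encapsidation of the RNA when the structural proteins are supplied in trans by packaging cells. The roughly 3.4 kb JAK3 open reading frame, cloned between XhoI and EcoRI sites, is followed by an EMCV internal ribosome entry site and a TagBFP-family blue fluorescent protein (mTagBFP2 according to the backbone name). JAK3 and the reporter are therefore translated from one bicistronic mRNA, and blue fluorescence marks transduced cells for tracking or sorting.

JAK3 is a non-receptor tyrosine kinase that signals downstream of common gamma-chain cytokine receptors. The associated work concerns modelling mutant JAK3/STAT5 signalling in leukaemia, so this wild-type construct most plausibly serves as the comparator for mutant forms, although the record does not say so explicitly.
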