Features (pLannotate 1.2.2; 19 found; start..end, strand, type, name):
     15..216     -  CDS            TcR (fragment): tetracycline efflux protein; tet; confers resistance to tetracycline
    217..315     +  CDS            env (fragment): murine leukemia virus gPr80 envelope polyprotein precursor; env; proteolytically cleaved into gp70SU and p15TM subunits
    357..873     +  LTR            5' LTR: 5' long terminal repeat from murine embryonic stem cell virus
    937..1278    +  misc_feature   MESV Ψ: packaging signal of murine embryonic stem cell virus
   1345..1761    +  CDS            gag (truncated): truncated Moloney murine leukemia virus (MMLV) gag gene lacking the start codon
   1813..5184    +  CDS            JAK3: JAK3_HUMAN - Experimental evidence at protein level: Swiss-Prot protein existence level 1. Non-receptor tyrosine kinase involved in various processes such as cell growth, development, or differentiation. Mediates essential signaling events in both innate and adaptive immunity and plays a crucial role in hematopoiesis during T-cells development. In the cytoplasm, plays a pivotal role in signal transduction via its association with type I receptors sharing the common subunit gamma such as IL2R, IL4R, IL7R, IL9R, IL15R and IL21R. Following ligand binding to cell surface receptors, phosphorylates
   5297..5759    +  misc_feature   IRES: internal ribosome entry site (IRES) of the encephalomyocarditis virus (EMCV)
   5773..6474    +  CDS            TagBFP: monomeric blue fluorescent protein mammalian codon-optimized
   6541..7055    +  LTR            3' LTR: 3' long terminal repeat from murine embryonic stem cell virus
   7217..7233    -  protein_bind   lac operator: The lac repressor binds to the lac operator to inhibit transcription in E. coli. This inhibition can be relieved by adding lactose or isopropyl-β-D-thiogalactopyranoside (IPTG). lac repressor encoded by lacI
   7241..7271    -  promoter       lac promoter: promoter for the E. coli lac operon
   7286..7307    -  protein_bind   CAP binding site: CAP binding activates transcription in the presence of cAMP. E. coli catabolite activator protein
   7320..7412    -  CDS            lacI (fragment): lac repressor; lacI; The lac repressor binds to the lac operator to inhibit transcription in E. coli. This inhibition can be relieved by adding lactose or isopropyl-β-D-thiogalactopyranoside (IPTG).
   7595..8183    -  rep_origin     ori: high-copy-number ColE1/pMB1/pBR322/pUC origin of replication
   8354..9214    -  CDS            AmpR: β-lactamase; bla; confers resistance to ampicillin, carbenicillin, and related antibiotics
   9215..9319    -  promoter       AmpR promoter: bla
   9414..9449    +  CDS            rop (fragment): Rop protein, which maintains plasmids at low copy number; rop
   9551..9650    +  misc_feature   bom (fragment): basis of mobility region from pBR322
   9656..15      -  CDS            lacZα (fragment) (across the origin): LacZα fragment of β-galactosidase; lacZ fragment
>Addgene plasmid #206291 | MSCV_JAK3_IRES_BFP | addgene full sequence | sequence record 410352 | Addgene NGS Result
TTGTAAAACGACGGCGCAAGGAATGGTGCATGCAAGGAGATGGCGCCCAACAGTCCCCCGGCCACGGGGC
CTGCCACCATACCCACGCCGAAACAAGCGCTCATGAGCCCGAAGTGGCGAGCCCGATCTTCCCCATCGGT
GATGTCGGCGATATAGGCGCCAGCAACCGCACCTGTGGCGCCGGTGATGCCGGCCACGATGCGTCCGGCG
TAGAGGCGATTAGTCCAATTTGTTAAAGACAGGATATCAGTGGTCCAGGCTCTAGTTTTGACTCAACAAT
ATCACCAGCTGAAGCCTATAGAGTACGAGCCATAGATAAAATAAAAGATTTTATTTAGTCTCCAGAAAAA
GGGGGGAATGAAAGACCCCACCTGTAGGTTTGGCAAGCTAGCTTAAGTAACGCCATTTTGCAAGGCATGG
AAAATACATAACTGAGAATAGAGAAGTTCAGATCAAGGTTAGGAACAGAGAGACAGCAGAATATGGGCCA
AACAGGATATCTGTGGTAAGCAGTTCCTGCCCCGGCTCAGGGCCAAGAACAGATGGTCCCCAGATGCGGT
CCCGCCCTCAGCAGTTTCTAGAGAACCATCAGATGTTTCCAGGGTGCCCCAAGGACCTGAAATGACCCTG
TGCCTTATTTGAACTAACCAATCAGTTCGCTTCTCGCTTCTGTTCGCGCGCTTCTGCTCCCCGAGCTCAA
TAAAAGAGCCCACAACCCCTCACTCGGCGCGCCAGTCCTCCGATAGACTGCGTCGCCCGGGTACCCGTAT
TCCCAATAAAGCCTCTTGCTGTTTGCATCCGAATCGTGGACTCGCTGATCCTTGGGAGGGTCTCCTCAGA
TTGATTGACTGCCCACCTCGGGGGTCTTTCATTTGGAGGTTCCACCGAGATTTGGAGACCCCTGCCCAGG
GACCACCGACCCCCCCGCCGGGAGGTAAGCTGGCCAGCGGTCGTTTCGTGTCTGTCTCTGTCTTTGTGCG
TGTTTGTGCCGGCATCTAATGTTTGCGCCTGCGTCTGTACTAGTTAGCTAACTAGCTCTGTATCTGGCGG
ACCCGTGGTGGAACTGACGAGTTCTGAACACCCGGCCGCAACCCTGGGAGACGTCCCAGGGACTTTGGGG
GCCGTTTTTGTGGCCCGACCTGAGGAAGGGAGTCGATGTGGAATCCGACCCCGTCAGGATATGTGGTTCT
GGTAGGAGACGAGAACCTAAAACAGTTCCCGCCTCCGTCTGAATTTTTGCTTTCGGTTTGGAACCGAAGC
CGCGCGTCTTGTCTGCTGCAGCGCTGCAGCATCGTTCTGTGTTGTCTCTGTCTGACTGTGTTTCTGTATT
TGTCTGAAAATTAGGGCCAGACTGTTACCACTCCCTTAAGTTTGACCTTAGGTCACTGGAAAGATGTCGA
GCGGATCGCTCACAACCAGTCGGTAGATGTCAAGAAGAGACGTTGGGTTACCTTCTGCTCTGCAGAATGG
CCAACCTTTAACGTCGGATGGCCGCGAGACGGCACCTTTAACCGAGACCTCATCACCCAGGTTAAGATCA
AGGTCTTTTCACCTGGCCCGCATGGACACCCAGACCAGGTCCCCTACATCGTGACCTGGGAAGCCTTGGC
TTTTGACCCCCCTCCCTGGGTCAAGCCCTTTGTACACCCTAAGCCTCCGCCTCCTCTTCCTCCATCCGCC
CCGTCTCTCCCCCTTGAACCTCCTCGTTCGACCCCGCCTCGATCCTCCCTTTATCCAGCCCTCACTCCTT
CTCTAGGCGCCGGAATTAGATCTCTCGAGCCAGGGTCCCTGCCCGCTAGGCAAGTTGCACTCATGGCACC
TCCAAGTGAAGAGACGCCCCTGATCCCTCAGCGTTCATGCAGCCTCTTGTCCACGGAGGCTGGTGCCCTG
CATGTGCTGCTGCCCGCTCGGGGCCCCGGGCCCCCCCAGCGCCTATCTTTCTCCTTTGGGGACCACTTGG
CTGAGGACCTGTGCGTGCAGGCTGCCAAGGCCAGCGGCATCCTGCCTGTGTACCACTCCCTCTTTGCTCT
GGCCACGGAGGACCTGTCCTGCTGGTTCCCCCCGAGCCACATCTTCTCCGTGGAGGATGCCAGCACCCAA
GTCCTGCTGTACAGGATTCGCTTTTACTTCCCCAATTGGTTTGGGCTGGAGAAGTGCCACCGCTTCGGGC
TACGCAAGGATTTGGCCAGTGCTATCCTTGACCTGCCAGTCCTGGAGCACCTCTTTGCCCAGCACCGCAG
TGACCTGGTGAGTGGGCGCCTCCCCGTGGGCCTCAGTCTCAAGGAGCAGGGTGAGTGTCTCAGCCTGGCC
GTGTTGGACCTGGCCCGGATGGCGCGAGAGCAGGCCCAGCGGCCGGGAGAGCTGCTGAAGACTGTCAGCT
ACAAGGCCTGCCTACCCCCAAGCCTGCGCGACCTGATCCAGGGCCTGAGCTTCGTGACGCGGAGGCGTAT
TCGGAGGACGGTGCGCAGAGCCCTGCGCCGCGTGGCCGCCTGCCAGGCAGACCGGCACTCGCTCATGGCC
AAGTACATCATGGACCTGGAGCGGCTGGATCCAGCCGGGGCCGCCGAGACCTTCCACGTGGGCCTCCCTG
GGGCCCTTGGTGGCCACGACGGGCTGGGGCTGCTCCGCGTGGCTGGTGACGGCGGCATCGCCTGGACCCA
GGGAGAACAGGAGGTCCTCCAGCCCTTCTGCGACTTTCCAGAAATCGTAGACATTAGCATCAAGCAGGCC
CCGCGCGTTGGCCCGGCCGGAGAGCACCGCCTGGTCACTGTTACCAGGACAGACAACCAGATTTTAGAGG
CCGAGTTCCCAGGGCTGCCCGAGGCTCTGTCGTTCGTGGCGCTCGTGGACGGCTACTTCCGGCTGACCAC
GGACTCCCAGCACTTCTTCTGCAAGGAGGTGGCACCGCCGAGGCTGCTGGAGGAAGTGGCCGAGCAGTGC
CACGGCCCCATCACTCTGGACTTTGCCATCAACAAGCTCAAGACTGGGGGCTCACGTCCTGGCTCCTATG
TTCTCCGCCGCAGCCCCCAGGACTTTGACAGCTTCCTCCTCACTGTCTGTGTCCAGAACCCCCTTGGTCC
TGATTATAAGGGCTGCCTCATCCGGCGCAGCCCCACAGGAACCTTCCTTCTGGTTGGCCTCAGCCGACCC
CACAGCAGTCTTCGAGAGCTCCTGGCAACCTGCTGGGATGGGGGGCTGCACGTAGATGGGGTGGCAGTGA
CCCTCACTTCCTGCTGTATCCCCAGACCCAAAGAAAAGTCCAACCTGATCGTGGTCCAGAGAGGTCACAG
CCCACCCACATCATCCTTGGTTCAGCCCCAATCCCAATACCAGCTGAGTCAGATGACATTTCACAAGATC
CCTGCTGACAGCCTGGAGTGGCATGAGAACCTGGGCCATGGGTCCTTCACCAAGATTTACCGGGGCTGTC
GCCATGAGGTGGTGGATGGGGAGGCCCGAAAGACAGAGGTGCTGCTGAAGGTCATGGATGCCAAGCACAA
GAACTGCATGGAGTCATTCCTGGAAGCAGCGAGCTTGATGAGCCAAGTGTCGTACCGGCATCTCGTGCTG
CTCCACGGCGTGTGCATGGCTGGAGACAGCACCATGGTGCAGGAATTTGTACACCTGGGGGCCATAGACA
TGTATCTGCGAAAACGTGGCCACCTGGTGCCAGCCAGCTGGAAGCTGCAGGTGGTCAAACAGCTGGCCTA
CGCCCTCAACTATCTGGAGGACAAAGGCCTGCCCCATGGCAATGTCTCTGCCCGGAAGGTGCTCCTGGCT
CGGGAGGGGGCTGATGGGAGCCCGCCCTTCATCAAGCTGAGTGACCCTGGGGTCAGCCCCGCTGTGTTAA
GCCTGGAGATGCTCACCGACAGGATCCCCTGGGTGGCCCCCGAGTGTCTCCGGGAGGCGCAGACACTTAG
CTTGGAAGCTGACAAGTGGGGCTTCGGCGCCACGGTCTGGGAAGTGTTTAGTGGCGTCACCATGCCCATC
AGTGCCCTGGATCCTGCTAAGAAACTCCAATTTTATGAGGACCGGCAGCAGCTGCCGGCCCCCAAGTGGA
CAGAGCTGGCCCTGCTGATTCAACAGTGCATGGCCTATGAGCCGGTCCAGAGGCCCTCCTTCCGAGCCGT
CATTCGTGACCTCAATAGCCTCATCTCTTCAGACTATGAGCTCCTCTCAGACCCCACACCTGGTGCCCTG
GCACCTCGTGATGGGCTGTGGAATGGTGCCCAGCTCTATGCCTGCCAAGACCCCACGATCTTCGAGGAGA
GACACCTCAAGTACATCTCACAGCTGGGCAAGGGCAACTTTGGCAGCGTGGAGCTGTGCCGCTATGACCC
GCTAGGCGACAATACAGGTGCCCTGGTGGCCGTGAAACAGCTGCAGCACAGCGGGCCAGACCAGCAGAGG
GACTTTCAGCGGGAGATTCAGATCCTCAAAGCACTGCACAGTGATTTCATTGTCAAGTATCGTGGTGTCA
GCTATGGCCCGGGCCGCCAGAGCCTGCGGCTGGTCATGGAGTACCTGCCCAGCGGCTGCTTGCGCGACTT
CCTGCAGCGGCACCGCGCGCGCCTCGATGCCAGCCGCCTCCTTCTCTATTCCTCGCAAATCTGCAAGGGC
ATGGAGTACCTGGGCTCCCGCCGCTGCGTGCACCGCGACCTGGCCGCCCGAAACATCCTCGTGGAGAGCG
AGGCACACGTCAAGATCGCTGACTTCGGCCTAGCTAAGCTGCTGCCGCTTGACAAAGACTACTACGTGGT
CCGCGAGCCAGGCCAGAGCCCCATTTTCTGGTATGCCCCCGAATCCCTCTCGGACAACATCTTCTCTCGC
CAGTCAGACGTCTGGAGCTTCGGGGTCGTCCTGTACGAGCTCTTCACCTACTGCGACAAAAGCTGCAGCC
CCTCGGCCGAGTTCCTGCGGATGATGGGATGTGAGCGGGATGTCCCCGCCCTCTGCCGCCTCTTGGAACT
GCTGGAGGAGGGCCAGAGGCTGCCGGCGCCTCCTGCCTGCCCTGCTGAGGTTCACGAGCTCATGAAGCTG
TGCTGGGCCCCTAGCCCACAGGACCGGCCATCATTCAGCGCCCTGGGCCCCCAGCTGGACATGCTGTGGA
GCGGAAGCCGGGGGTGTGAGACTCATGCCTTCACTGCTCACCCAGAGGGCAAACACCACTCCCTGTCCTT
TTCATAGGAATTCCGCCCCCCCCCCCTAACGTTACTGGCCGAAGCCGCTTGGAATAAGGCCGGTGTGCGT
TTGTCTATATGTTATTTTCCACCATATTGCCGTCTTTTGGCAATGTGAGGGCCCGGAAACCTGGCCCTGT
CTTCTTGACGAGCATTCCTAGGGGTCTTTCCCCTCTCGCCAAAGGAATGCAAGGTCTGTTGAATGTCGTG
AAGGAAGCAGTTCCTCTGGAAGCTTCTTGAAGACAAACAACGTCTGTAGCGACCCTTTGCAGGCAGCGGA
ACCCCCCACCTGGCGACAGGTGCCTCTGCGGCCAAAAGCCACGTGTATAAGATACACCTGCAAAGGCGGC
ACAACCCCAGTGCCACGTTGTGAGTTGGATAGTTGTGGAAAGAGTCAAATGGCTCTCCTCAAGCGTATTC
AACAAGGGGCTGAAGGATGCCCAGAAGGTACCCCATTGTATGGGATCTGATCTGGGGCCTCGGTGCACAT
GCTTTACATGTGTTTAGTCGAGGTTAAAAAAACGTCTAGGCCCCCCGAACCACGGGGACGTGGTTTTCCT
TTGAAAAACACGATGATAATATGGCCACAACCATGAGCGAGCTGATTAAGGAGAACATGCACATGAAGCT
GTACATGGAGGGCACCGTGGACAACCATCACTTCAAGTGCACATCCGAGGGCGAAGGCAAGCCCTACGAG
GGCACCCAGACCATGAGAATCAAGGTGGTCGAGGGCGGCCCTCTCCCCTTCGCCTTCGACATCCTGGCTA
CTAGCTTCCTCTACGGCAGCAAGACCTTCATCAACCACACCCAGGGCATCCCCGACTTCTTCAAGCAGTC
CTTCCCTGAGGGCTTCACATGGGAGAGAGTCACCACATACGAAGACGGGGGCGTGCTGACCGCTACCCAG
GACACCAGCCTCCAGGACGGCTGCCTCATCTACAACGTCAAGATCAGAGGGGTGAACTTCACATCCAACG
GCCCTGTGATGCAGAAGAAAACACTCGGCTGGGAGGCCTTCACCGAGACGCTGTACCCCGCTGACGGCGG
CCTGGAAGGCAGAAACGACATGGCCCTGAAGCTCGTGGGCGGGAGCCATCTGATCGCAAACGCCAAGACC
ACATATAGATCCAAGAAACCCGCTAAGAACCTCAAGATGCCTGGCGTCTACTATGTGGACTACAGACTGG
AAAGAATCAAGGAGGCCAACAACGAGACCTACGTCGAGCAGCACGAGGTGGCAGTGGCCAGATACTGCGA
CCTCCCTAGCAAACTGGGGCACAAGCTTAATTAAGTCGACCTGCAGCCAAGCTTATCGATAAAATAAAAG
ATTTTATTTAGTCTCCAGAAAAAGGGGGGAATGAAAGACCCCACCTGTAGGTTTGGCAAGCTAGCTTAAG
TAACGCCATTTTGCAAGGCATGGAAAATACATAACTGAGAATAGAGAAGTTCAGATCAAGGTTAGGAACA
GAGAGACAGCAGAATATGGGCCAAACAGGATATCTGTGGTAAGCAGTTCCTGCCCCGGCTCAGGGCCAAG
AACAGATGGTCCCCAGATGCGGTCCCGCCCTCAGCAGTTTCTAGAGAACCATCAGATGTTTCCAGGGTGC
CCCAAGGACCTGAAATGACCCTGTGCCTTATTTGAACTAACCAATCAGTTCGCTTCTCGCTTCTGTTCGC
GCGCTTCTGCTCCCCGAGCTCAATAAAAGAGCCCACAACCCCTCACTCGGCGCGCCAGTCCTCCGATAGA
CTGCGTCGCCCGGGTACCCGTGTATCCAATAAACCCTCTTGCAGTTGCATCCGACTTGTGGTCTCGCTGT
TCCTTGGGAGGGTCTCCTCTGAGTGATTGACTACCCGTCAGCGGGGGTCTTTCATGGGTAACAGTTTCTT
GAAGTTGGAGAACAACATTCTGAGGGTAGGAGTCGAATATTAAGTAATCCTGACTCAATTAGCCACTGTT
TTGAATCCACATACTCCAATACTCCTGAAATAGTTCATTATGGACAGCGCAGAAAGAGCTGGGGAGAATT
GTGAAATTGTTATCCGCTCACAATTCCACACAACATACGAGCCGGAAGCATAAAGTGTAAAGCCTGGGGT
GCCTAATGAGTGAGCTAACTCACATTAATTGCGTTGCGCTCACTGCCCGCTTTCCAGTCGGGAAACCTGT
CGTGCCAGCTGCATTAATGAATCGGCCAACGCGCGGGGAGAGGCGGTTTGCGTATTGGGCGCTCTTCCGC
TTCCTCGCTCACTGACTCGCTGCGCTCGGTCGTTCGGCTGCGGCGAGCGGTATCAGCTCACTCAAAGGCG
GTAATACGGTTATCCACAGAATCAGGGGATAACGCAGGAAAGAACATGTGAGCAAAAGGCCAGCAAAAGG
CCAGGAACCGTAAAAAGGCCGCGTTGCTGGCGTTTTTCCATAGGCTCCGCCCCCCTGACGAGCATCACAA
AAATCGACGCTCAAGTCAGAGGTGGCGAAACCCGACAGGACTATAAAGATACCAGGCGTTTCCCCCTGGA
AGCTCCCTCGTGCGCTCTCCTGTTCCGACCCTGCCGCTTACCGGATACCTGTCCGCCTTTCTCCCTTCGG
GAAGCGTGGCGCTTTCTCATAGCTCACGCTGTAGGTATCTCAGTTCGGTGTAGGTCGTTCGCTCCAAGCT
GGGCTGTGTGCACGAACCCCCCGTTCAGCCCGACCGCTGCGCCTTATCCGGTAACTATCGTCTTGAGTCC
AACCCGGTAAGACACGACTTATCGCCACTGGCAGCAGCCACTGGTAACAGGATTAGCAGAGCGAGGTATG
TAGGCGGTGCTACAGAGTTCTTGAAGTGGTGGCCTAACTACGGCTACACTAGAAGAACAGTATTTGGTAT
CTGCGCTCTGCTGAAGCCAGTTACCTTCGGAAAAAGAGTTGGTAGCTCTTGATCCGGCAAACAAACCACC
GCTGGTAGCGGTGGTTTTTTTGTTTGCAAGCAGCAGATTACGCGCAGAAAAAAAGGATCTCAAGAAGATC
CTTTGATCTTTTCTACGGGGTCTGACGCTCAGTGGAACGAAAACTCACGTTAAGGGATTTTGGTCATGAG
ATTATCAAAAAGGATCTTCACCTAGATCCTTTTAAATTAAAAATGAAGTTTTAAATCAATCTAAAGTATA
TATGAGTAAACTTGGTCTGACAGTTACCAATGCTTAATCAGTGAGGCACCTATCTCAGCGATCTGTCTAT
TTCGTTCATCCATAGTTGCCTGACTCCCCGTCGTGTAGATAACTACGATACGGGAGGGCTTACCATCTGG
CCCCAGTGCTGCAATGATACCGCGAGACCCACGCTCACCGGCTCCAGATTTATCAGCAATAAACCAGCCA
GCCGGAAGGGCCGAGCGCAGAAGTGGTCCTGCAACTTTATCCGCCTCCATCCAGTCTATTAATTGTTGCC
GGGAAGCTAGAGTAAGTAGTTCGCCAGTTAATAGTTTGCGCAACGTTGTTGCCATTGCTACAGGCATCGT
GGTGTCACGCTCGTCGTTTGGTATGGCTTCATTCAGCTCCGGTTCCCAACGATCAAGGCGAGTTACATGA
TCCCCCATGTTGTGCAAAAAAGCGGTTAGCTCCTTCGGTCCTCCGATCGTTGTCAGAAGTAAGTTGGCCG
CAGTGTTATCACTCATGGTTATGGCAGCACTGCATAATTCTCTTACTGTCATGCCATCCGTAAGATGCTT
TTCTGTGACTGGTGAGTACTCAACCAAGTCATTCTGAGAATAGTGTATGCGGCGACCGAGTTGCTCTTGC
CCGGCGTCAATACGGGATAATACCGCGCCACATAGCAGAACTTTAAAAGTGCTCATCATTGGAAAACGTT
CTTCGGGGCGAAAACTCTCAAGGATCTTACCGCTGTTGAGATCCAGTTCGATGTAACCCACTCGTGCACC
CAACTGATCTTCAGCATCTTTTACTTTCACCAGCGTTTCTGGGTGAGCAAAAACAGGAAGGCAAAATGCC
GCAAAAAAGGGAATAAGGGCGACACGGAAATGTTGAATACTCATACTCTTCCTTTTTCAATATTATTGAA
GCATTTATCAGGGTTATTGTCTCATGAGCGGATACATATTTGAATGTATTTAGAAAAATAAACAAATAGG
GGTTCCGCGCACATTTCCCCGAAAAGTGCCACCTGACGTCTAAGAAACCATTATTATCATGACATTAACC
TATAAAAATAGGCGTATCACGAGGCCCTTTCGTCTCGCGCGTTTCGGTGATGACGGTGAAAACCTCTGAC
ACATGCAGCTCCCGGAGACGGTCACAGCTTGTCTGTAAGCGGATGCCGGGAGCAGACAAGCCCGTCAGGG
CGCGTCAGCGGGTGTTGGCGGGTGTCGGGGCTGGCTTAACTATGCGGCATCAGAGCAGATTGTACTGAGA
GTGCACCATATGCGGTGTGAAATACCGCACAGATGCGTAAGGAGAAAATACCGCATCAGGCGCCATTCGC
CATTCAGGCTGCGCAACTGTTGGGAAGGGCGATCGGTGCGGGCCTCTTCGCTATTACGCCAGCTGGCGAA
AGGGGGATGTGCTGCAAGGCGATTAAGTTGGGTAACGCCAGGGTTTTCCCAGTCACGACG
